Addgene plasmid #203768: TCARZ-CMV-GFP-PAmin-GF3-R4A22
Purpose: For production of template RNA for use in PRINT, GFP under CMV promoter
Depositing lab: Kathleen Collins. Depositing organization: University of California, Berkeley. Publication: Harnessing eukaryotic retroelement proteins for transgene insertion into human safe-harbor loci. Zhang X, Van Treeck B, Horton CA, McIntyre JJR, Palm SM, Shumate JL, Collins K. Nat Biotechnol. 2024 Feb 20. doi: 10.1038/s41587-024-02137-y. PubMed 38379101.
Backbone
  Vector backbone: pUC57min
  Vector type: IVT template
Growth in bacteria
  Bacterial resistance: Ampicillin, 100 μg/mL
  Growth temperature: 37°C
  Growth strain: DH5alpha
  Copy number: High Copy
Gene/Insert
  Gene/Insert name: PRINT template RNA for GFP
  Species: Synthetic
  Promoter: CMV
  Cloning method: Unknown
Terms and licenses: Academic/Nonprofit Terms; Industry Terms: Not Available to Industry
How to cite: TCARZ-CMV-GFP-PAmin-GF3-R4A22 was a gift from Kathleen Collins (Addgene plasmid # 203768 ; http://n2t.net/addgene:203768 ; RRID:Addgene_203768)
