[The description below was written by a language model from this plasmid's Addgene catalogue record and pLannotate feature annotations shown in this document.]
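Description:
TCARZ-CMV-GFP-PAmin-GF3-R4A22 is a 3.7 kb in vitro transcription template built on the small pUC57min backbone. It is maintained in E. coli as a high-copy plasmid through a ColE1/pUC-type origin and selected with ampicillin via the β-lactamase gene and its native bla promoter. The plasmid is not meant to be an expression vector in its own right. Its job is to serve as the DNA template from which a synthetic "template RNA" is made for PRINT, a method that uses eukaryotic retroelement proteins to insert transgenes into human safe-harbor loci.

A bacteriophage T7 promoter sits upstream of the payload and points in the same direction, so T7 RNA polymerase can transcribe the whole cassette into RNA in vitro. Downstream of it, the annotated features are a CMV immediate-early enhancer with CMV promoter elements (detected as a truncated CMVd2-type core plus a short fragment), a mammalian codon-optimized EGFP open reading frame, and a fragment of a synthetic polyadenylation signal, which probably corresponds to the "PAmin" in the name. Once the RNA has been copied into genomic DNA, this CMV-GFP unit would act as a self-contained reporter of successful insertion.

The unannotated stretches between the T7 promoter and the CMV enhancer, and between the poly(A) signal and the origin, presumably hold the remaining modules named in the construct (TCARZ, GF3, R4A22). However, neither the catalogue fields nor the feature table defines these elements, so their identity and function are not stated in the record.
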