Features (pLannotate 1.2.2; 9 found; start..end, strand, type, name):
    171..1031    -  CDS            AmpR: β-lactamase; bla; confers resistance to ampicillin, carbenicillin, and related antibiotics
   1032..1136    -  promoter       AmpR promoter: bla
   1188..1206    +  promoter       T7 promoter: promoter for bacteriophage T7 RNA polymerase
   1321..1624    +  enhancer       CMV enhancer: human cytomegalovirus immediate early enhancer
   1697..1714    -  promoter       CMV promoter (fragment): human cytomegalovirus (CMV) immediate early promoter
   1777..1828    +  promoter       CMVd2 promoter: truncated human cytomegalovirus (CMV) immediate early promoter that yields moderately reduced expression relative to the full-length promoter
   1955..2674    +  CDS            EGFP: the original enhanced GFP (Yang et al., 1996) mammalian codon-optimized
   2675..2717    +  polyA_signal   poly(A) signal (fragment): synthetic polyadenylation signal
   3123..3711    -  rep_origin     ori: high-copy-number ColE1/pMB1/pBR322/pUC origin of replication
>Addgene plasmid #203768 | TCARZ-CMV-GFP-PAmin-GF3-R4A22 | addgene full sequence | sequence record 403013 | Addgene NGS Result
GAAGATCCTTTGATCTTTTCTACGGGGTCTGACGCTCAGTGGAACGAAAACTCACGTTAAGGGATTTTGG
TCATGAGATTATCAAAAAGGATCTTCACCTAGATCCTTTTAAATTAAAAATGAAGTTTTAAATCAATCTA
AAGTATATATGAGTAAACTTGGTCTGACAGTTACCAATGCTTAATCAGTGAGGCACCTATCTCAGCGATC
TGTCTATTTCGTTCATCCATAGTTGCCTGACTCCCCGTCGTGTAGATAACTACGATACGGGAGGGCTTAC
CATCTGGCCCCAGTGCTGCAATGATACCGCGAGATCCACGCTCACCGGCTCCAGATTTATCAGCAATAAA
CCAGCCAGCCGGAAGGGCCGAGCGCAGAAGTGGTCCTGCAACTTTATCCGCCTCCATCCAGTCTATTAAT
TGTTGCCGGGAAGCTAGAGTAAGTAGTTCGCCAGTTAATAGTTTGCGCAACGTTGTTGCCATTGCTACAG
GCATCGTGGTGTCACGCTCGTCGTTTGGTATGGCTTCATTCAGCTCCGGTTCCCAACGATCAAGGCGAGT
TACATGATCCCCCATGTTGTGCAAAAAAGCGGTTAGCTCCTTCGGTCCTCCGATCGTTGTCAGAAGTAAG
TTGGCCGCAGTGTTATCACTCATGGTTATGGCAGCACTGCATAATTCTCTTACTGTCATGCCATCCGTAA
GATGCTTTTCTGTGACTGGTGAGTACTCAACCAAGTCATTCTGAGAATAGTGTATGCGGCGACCGAGTTG
CTCTTGCCCGGCGTCAATACGGGATAATACCGCGCCACATAGCAGAACTTTAAAAGTGCTCATCATTGGA
AAACGTTCTTCGGGGCGAAAACTCTCAAGGATCTTACCGCTGTTGAGATCCAGTTCGATGTAACCCACTC
GTGCACCCAACTGATCTTCAGCATCTTTTACTTTCACCAGCGTTTCTGGGTGAGCAAAAACAGGAAGGCA
AAATGCCGCAAAAAAGGGAATAAGGGCGACACGGAAATGTTGAATACTCATACTCTTCCTTTTTCAATAT
TATTGAAGCATTTATCAGGGTTATTGTCTCATGAGCGGATACATATTTGAATGTATTTAGAAAAATAAAC
AAATAGGGGTTCCGCGCACATTTCCCCGAAAAGTGCCACCTGACGTCCCAATGATCTTAAGGAATTCTAA
TACGACTCACTATAGGGTAAACGGCGGGAGTAACTATGACTCTCTTAAGGAGTCATAGAGCCAGAACCTC
CTCGTGGTCCCGCTGGGCACAGGGATTAATTTTTCTGTGGCAAATTTGACTGGCTCTAGACGTTACATAA
CTTACGGTAAATGGCCCGCCTGGCTGACCGCCCAACGACCCCCGCCCATTGACGTCAATAATGACGTATG
TTCCCATAGTAACGCCAATAGGGACTTTCCATTGACGTCAATGGGTGGAGTATTTACGGTAAACTGCCCA
CTTGGCAGTACATCAAGTGTATCATATGCCAAGTACGCCCCCTATTGACGTCAATGACGGTAAATGGCCC
GCCTGGCATTATGCCCAGTACATGACCTTATGGGACTTTCCTACTTGGCAGTACATCTACGTATTAGTCA
TCGCTATTACCATGGTGATGCGGTTTTGGCAGTACATCAATGGGCGTGGATAGGGGTTTGACTCACGGGG
ATTTCCAAGTCTCCACCCCATTGACGTCAATGGGAGTTTGTTTTGGCACCAAAATCAACGGGACTTTCCA
AAATGTCGTAACAACTCCGCCCCATTGACGCAAATGGGCGGTAGGCGTGTACGGTGGGAGGTCTATATAA
GCAGAGCTCGTTTAGTGAACCGCTTGTCTCGCTCCGGGGAACGCTCGGAAACTCCCGGCCGCCGCCACCC
GCGTCTGTTCTGTTACACAAGGGAAGAAAAGCCGCTGCCGCACTCCGAGTGTCGTACGGCCACCATGGTG
AGCAAGGGCGAGGAGCTGTTCACCGGGGTGGTGCCCATCCTGGTCGAGCTGGACGGCGACGTAAACGGCC
ACAAGTTCAGCGTGTCCGGCGAGGGCGAGGGCGATGCCACCTACGGCAAGCTGACCCTGAAGTTCATCTG
CACCACCGGCAAGCTGCCCGTGCCCTGGCCCACCCTCGTGACCACCCTGACCTACGGCGTGCAGTGCTTC
AGCCGCTACCCCGACCACATGAAGCAGCACGACTTCTTCAAGTCCGCCATGCCCGAAGGCTACGTCCAGG
AGCGCACCATCTTCTTCAAGGACGACGGCAACTACAAGACCCGCGCCGAGGTGAAGTTCGAGGGCGACAC
CCTGGTGAACCGCATCGAGCTGAAGGGCATCGACTTCAAGGAGGACGGCAACATCCTGGGGCACAAGCTG
GAGTACAACTACAACAGCCACAACGTCTATATCATGGCCGACAAGCAGAAGAACGGCATCAAGGTGAACT
TCAAGATCCGCCACAACATCGAGGACGGCAGCGTGCAGCTCGCCGACCACTACCAGCAGAACACCCCCAT
CGGCGACGGCCCCGTGCTGCTGCCCGACAACCACTACCTGAGCACCCAGTCCGCCCTGAGCAAAGACCCC
AACGAGAAGCGCGATCACATGGTCCTGCTGGAGTTCGTGACCGCCGCCGGGATCACTCTCGGCATGGACG
AGCTGTACAAGTAAAATAAAAGATCTTTATGTTCATTAGATCTGTGTGTTGGTTTTTGTGTGGCTGAGGT
AGATAATCTTTGTATAGTGGGGGGGGATCTCATGTACCGGGTTTCTTTTATTTGATTTTCAATAAAACAG
ACGGTAGCTAGGTTCGCAAGGCAGCCACAAGCCAAAGATAGGTAGGGTGCTCATAGTGAGTAGGGACAGT
GCCTTTTGATTCACAACGCGTCAATACCATCTGACACGGATACCCTTACCGGACTTGTCATGATCTCCCA
GACTTGTCCAAGGTGGACGGGCCACCTTTACTTAACCCGGAAAAGGAACATATATTAATTATATGTGTTC
GGAAAATAGCAAAAAAAAAAAAAAAAAAAAAAAAAGTCTTCATCGGAAAGAACATGTGAGCAAAAGGCCA
GCAAAAGGCCAGGAACCGTAAAAAGGCCGCGTTGCTGGCGTTTTTCCATAGGCTCCGCCCCCCTGACGAG
CATCACAAAAATCGACGCTCAAGTCAGAGGTGGCGAAACCCGACAGGACTATAAAGATACCAGGCGTTTC
CCCCTGGAAGCTCCCTCGTGCGCTCTCCTGTTCCGACCCTGCCGCTTACCGGATACCTGTCCGCCTTTCT
CCCTTCGGGAAGCGTGGCGCTTTCTCATAGCTCACGCTGTAGGTATCTCAGTTCGGTGTAGGTCGTTCGC
TCCAAGCTGGGCTGTGTGCACGAACCCCCCGTTCAGCCCGACCGCTGCGCCTTATCCGGTAACTATCGTC
TTGAGTCCAACCCGGTAAGACACGACTTATCGCCACTGGCAGCAGCCACTGGTAACAGGATTAGCAGAGC
GAGGTATGTAGGCGGTGCTACAGAGTTCTTGAAGTGGTGGCCTAACTACGGCTACACTAGAAGAACAGTA
TTTGGTATCTGCGCTCTGCTGAAGCCAGTTACCTTCGGAAAAAGAGTTGGTAGCTCTTGATCCGGCAAAC
AAACCACCGCTGGTAGCGGTGGTTTTTTTGTTTGCAAGCAGCAGATTACGCGCAGAAAAAAAGGATCTCA
A
